Addgene plasmid #171775: pET28a-HaloTag7SS-DogTag
Purpose: Expresses in bacterial cytoplasm HaloTag7 with DogTag inserted between D139 and E140, as well as C61S and C261S in HaloTag7 to block disulfide bond formation
Depositing lab: Mark Howarth. Depositing organization: University of Oxford. Publication: DogCatcher allows loop-friendly protein-protein ligation. Keeble AH, Yadav VK, Ferla MP, Bauer CC, Chuntharpursat-Bon E, Huang J, Bon RS, Howarth M. Cell Chem Biol. 2021 Jul 28. pii: S2451-9456(21)00315-9. doi: 10.1016/j.chembiol.2021.07.005. PubMed 34324879.
Backbone
  Vector backbone: pET28a
  Backbone size w/o insert (bp): 5369
  Total vector size (bp): 6401
  Vector type: Bacterial Expression
Growth in bacteria
  Bacterial resistance: Kanamycin, 50 μg/mL
  Growth temperature: 37°C
  Growth strain: DH5alpha
  Copy number: High Copy
Gene/Insert
  Gene/Insert name: HaloTag7SS-DogTag
  Species: Synthetic
  Insert size (bp): 1032
  Mutation: DogTag inserted in HaloTag7 between residues D139 and E140 and C61S and C261S mutations in HaloTag7 to block disulfide bond formation
  Promoter: T7
  Tag / fusion protein: His6 (N terminal on backbone)
  Cloning method: Gibson Cloning
  Sequencing primers: 5′ T7F; 3′ T7R
Terms and licenses: Academic/Nonprofit Terms; Industry Terms: Not Available to Industry
How to cite: pET28a-HaloTag7SS-DogTag was a gift from Mark Howarth (Addgene plasmid # 171775 ; http://n2t.net/addgene:171775 ; RRID:Addgene_171775)
