[The description below was written by a language model from this plasmid's Addgene catalogue record, the feature table of its GenBank file and pLannotate feature annotations shown in this document.]
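Description:
pET28a-HaloTag7SS-DogTag is a bacterial expression plasmid built on the pET28a backbone for cytoplasmic production of an engineered HaloTag7 protein in E. coli. It carries a kanamycin resistance gene (aminoglycoside phosphotransferase) for selection and a ColE1/pMB1-type origin with the pBR322-derived bom and rop elements. An f1 origin is also present. The catalogue lists it as high copy, although rop normally moderates copy number. The backbone also encodes lacI under its own promoter, supplying the lac repressor.

The roughly 1 kb synthetic insert, introduced by Gibson assembly, sits downstream of a T7 promoter with an adjacent lac operator and the T7 gene 10 ribosome binding site, and is followed by the T7 terminator. Expression therefore depends on a host supplying T7 RNA polymerase and is inducible with IPTG. The open reading frame begins with an N-terminal His6 tag for metal-affinity purification, followed by HaloTag7, which the annotation recognises as a derivative of the Rhodococcus haloalkane dehalogenase DhaA. Two changes define the construct. The DogTag peptide is inserted into HaloTag7 between D139 and E140, and the C61S and C261S substitutions ("SS") remove cysteines to prevent disulfide bond formation.

The associated work concerns DogCatcher, a protein partner for loop-friendly protein-protein ligation, so this plasmid provides a model protein bearing an internally placed DogTag for such coupling. The small TcR, capTEV and SET1 fragment hits in the automated annotation are probably backbone or tag-sequence matches, not functional parts. The sequenced record (6,279 nt) is slightly shorter than the listed total size of 6,401 bp, and the accompanying GenBank file covers only the insert.
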