Features (pLannotate 1.2.2; 19 found; start..end, strand, type, name):
    438..729     -  CDS            TcR (fragment): tetracycline efflux protein; tet; confers resistance to tetracycline
    744..765     -  protein_bind   CAP binding site: CAP binding activates transcription in the presence of cAMP. E. coli catabolite activator protein
    778..1860    -  CDS            lacI: lac repressor; lacI; The lac repressor binds to the lac operator to inhibit transcription in E. coli. This inhibition can be relieved by adding lactose or isopropyl-β-D-thiogalactopyranoside (IPTG).
   1872..1939    -  promoter       lacI promoter (fragment): lacI
   1947..2226    -  CDS            TcR (fragment): tetracycline efflux protein; tet; confers resistance to tetracycline
   2248..2266    +  promoter       T7 promoter: promoter for bacteriophage T7 RNA polymerase
   2267..2291    +  protein_bind   lac operator: The lac repressor binds to the lac operator to inhibit transcription in E. coli. This inhibition can be relieved by adding lactose or isopropyl-β-D-thiogalactopyranoside (IPTG). lac repressor encoded by lacI
   2306..2328    +  RBS            RBS: efficient ribosome binding site from bacteriophage T7 gene 10 (Olins and Rangwala, 1989)
   2347..2363    +  CDS            capTEV™ (fragment): composite tag for in vivo biotinylation, TEV protease cleavage, and 6xHis tagging
   2374..3342    +  CDS            dhaA: DHAA_RHOSD - Experimental evidence at protein level: Swiss-Prot protein existence level 1. Catalyzes hydrolytic cleavage of carbon-halogen bonds in halogenated aliphatic compounds, leading to the formation of the corresponding primary alcohols, halide ions and protons. Has a broad substrate specificity, which includes primary, secondary and cyclic haloalkanes (chain length > C4). From Rhodococcus sp. (strain TDTM0003).
   3418..3467    +  CDS            SET1 (fragment): solubility-enhancement tag derived from T7 phage gene 10B
   3475..3520    +  terminator     T7 terminator: transcription terminator for bacteriophage T7 RNA polymerase
   3558..3986    +  rep_origin     f1 ori (sequence partly withheld): f1 bacteriophage origin of replication; arrow indicates direction of (+) strand synthesis
   4039..4096    +  promoter       AmpR promoter (fragment): bla
   4105..4920    -  CDS            KanR: aminoglycoside phosphotransferase; aph(3')-Ia; confers resistance to kanamycin in bacteria or G418 (Geneticin®) in eukaryotes
   5042..5630    +  rep_origin     ori: high-copy-number ColE1/pMB1/pBR322/pUC origin of replication
   5816..5955    -  misc_feature   bom: basis of mobility region from pBR322
   6057..6248    -  CDS            rop: Rop protein, which maintains plasmids at low copy number; rop
   6265..366     +  CDS            YPB1_ECOLX (across the origin): Protein predicted: Swiss-Prot protein existence level 4. From Escherichia coli.
>Addgene plasmid #171775 | pET28a-HaloTag7SS-DogTag | addgene full sequence | sequence record 338524 | Addgene NGS Result
ATGGGGGTAATGATACCGATGAAACGAGAGAGGATGCTCACGATACGGGTTACTGATGATGAACATGCCC
GGTTACTGGAACGTTGTGAGGGTAAACAACTGGCGGTATGGATGCGGCGGGACCAGAGAAAAATCACTCA
GGGTCAATGCCAGCGCTTCGTTAATACAGATGTAGGTGTTCCACAGGGTAGCCAGCAGCATCCTGCGATG
CAGATCCGGAACATAATGGTGCAGGGCGCTGACTTCCGCGTTTCCAGACTTTACGAAACACGGAAACCGA
AGACCATTCATGTTGTTGCTCAGGTCGCAGACGTTTTGCAGCAGCAGTCGCTTCACGTTCGCTCGCGTAT
CGGTGATTCATTCTGCTAACCAGTAAGGCAACCCCGCCAGCCTAGCCGGGTCCTCAACGACAGGAGCACG
ATCATGCGCACCCGTGGGGCCGCCATGCCGGCGATAATGGCCTGCTTCTCGCCGAAACGTTTGGTGGCGG
GACCAGTGACGAAGGCTTGAGCGAGGGCGTGCAAGATTCCGAATACCGCAAGCGACAGGCCGATCATCGT
CGCGCTCCAGCGAAAGCGGTCCTCGCCGAAAATGACCCAGAGCGCTGCCGGCACCTGTCCTACGAGTTGC
ATGATAAAGAAGACAGTCATAAGTGCGGCGACGATAGTCATGCCCCGCGCCCACCGGAAGGAGCTGACTG
GGTTGAAGGCTCTCAAGGGCATCGGTCGAGATCCCGGTGCCTAATGAGTGAGCTAACTTACATTAATTGC
GTTGCGCTCACTGCCCGCTTTCCAGTCGGGAAACCTGTCGTGCCAGCTGCATTAATGAATCGGCCAACGC
GCGGGGAGAGGCGGTTTGCGTATTGGGCGCCAGGGTGGTTTTTCTTTTCACCAGTGAGACGGGCAACAGC
TGATTGCCCTTCACCGCCTGGCCCTGAGAGAGTTGCAGCAAGCGGTCCACGCTGGTTTGCCCCAGCAGGC
GAAAATCCTGTTTGATGGTGGTTAACGGCGGGATATAACATGAGCTGTCTTCGGTATCGTCGTATCCCAC
TACCGAGATATCCGCACCAACGCGCAGCCCGGACTCGGTAATGGCGCGCATTGCGCCCAGCGCCATCTGA
TCGTTGGCAACCAGCATCGCAGTGGGAACGATGCCCTCATTCAGCATTTGCATGGTTTGTTGAAAACCGG
ACATGGCACTCCAGTCGCCTTCCCGTTCCGCTATCGGCTGAATTTGATTGCGAGTGAGATATTTATGCCA
GCCAGCCAGACGCAGACGCGCCGAGACAGAACTTAATGGGCCCGCTAACAGCGCGATTTGCTGGTGACCC
AATGCGACCAGATGCTCCACGCCCAGTCGCGTACCGTCTTCATGGGAGAAAATAATACTGTTGATGGGTG
TCTGGTCAGAGACATCAAGAAATAACGCCGGAACATTAGTGCAGGCAGCTTCCACAGCAATGGCATCCTG
GTCATCCAGCGGATAGTTAATGATCAGCCCACTGACGCGTTGCGCGAGAAGATTGTGCACCGCCGCTTTA
CAGGCTTCGACGCCGCTTCGTTCTACCATCGACACCACCACGCTGGCACCCAGTTGATCGGCGCGAGATT
TAATCGCCGCGACAATTTGCGACGGCGCGTGCAGGGCCAGACTGGAGGTGGCAACGCCAATCAGCAACGA
CTGTTTGCCCGCCAGTTGTTGTGCCACGCGGTTGGGAATGTAATTCAGCTCCGCCATCGCCGCTTCCACT
TTTTCCCGCGTTTTCGCAGAAACGTGGCTGGCCTGGTTCACCACGCGGGAAACGGTCTGATAAGAGACAC
CGGCATACTCTGCGACATCGTATAACGTTACTGGTTTCACATTCGCCACCTCTGACTTGACTCTCTTCCG
GGCGCTATCATGCCATACCGCGAAAGGTTTTGCGCCATTCGATGGTGTCCGGGATCTCGACGCTCTCCCT
TATGCGACTCCTGCATTAGGAAGCAGCCCAGTAGTAGGTTGAGGCCGTTGAGCACCGCCGCCGCAAGGAA
TGGTGCATGCAAGGAGATGGCGCCCAACAGTCCCCCGGCCACGGGGCCTGCCACCATACCCACGCCGAAA
CAAGCGCTCATGAGCCCGAAGTGGCGAGCCCGATCTTCCCCATCGGTGATGTCGGCGATATAGGCGCCAG
CAACCGCACCTGTGGCGCCGGTGATGCCGGCCACGATGCGTCCGGCGTAGAGGATCGAGATCTCGATCCC
GCGAAATTAATACGACTCACTATAGGGGAATTGTGAGCGGATAACAATTCCCCTCTAGAAATAATTTTGT
TTAACTTTAAGAAGGAGATATACCATGGGCAGCAGCCATCATCATCATCATCACAGCAGCGGCGAAATCG
GTACTGGCTTTCCATTCGACCCCCATTATGTGGAAGTCCTGGGCGAGCGCATGCACTACGTCGATGTTGG
TCCGCGCGATGGCACCCCTGTGCTGTTCCTGCACGGTAACCCGACCTCCTCCTACGTGTGGCGCAACATC
ATCCCGCATGTTGCACCGACCCATCGCAGCATTGCTCCAGACCTGATCGGTATGGGCAAATCCGACAAAC
CAGACCTGGGTTATTTCTTCGACGACCACGTCCGCTTCATGGATGCCTTCATCGAAGCCCTGGGTCTGGA
AGAGGTCGTCCTGGTCATTCACGACTGGGGCTCCGCTCTGGGTTTCCACTGGGCCAAGCGCAATCCAGAG
CGCGTCAAAGGTATTGCATTTATGGAGTTCATCCGCCCTATCCCGACCTGGGACGGCAGTGGCAGCGGTA
GCGATATTCCGGCTACATATGAATTTACCGATGGTAAACATTATATCACCAATGAACCGATACCGCCGAA
AGGCAGCGGCAGTGGTAGCGAATGGCCAGAATTTGCCCGCGAGACCTTCCAGGCCTTCCGCACCACCGAC
GTCGGCCGCAAGCTGATCATCGATCAGAACGTTTTTATCGAGGGTACGCTGCCGATGGGTGTCGTCCGCC
CGCTGACTGAAGTCGAGATGGACCATTACCGCGAGCCGTTCCTGAATCCTGTTGACCGCGAGCCACTGTG
GCGCTTCCCAAACGAGCTGCCAATCGCCGGTGAGCCAGCGAACATCGTCGCGCTGGTCGAAGAATACATG
GACTGGCTGCACCAGTCCCCTGTCCCGAAGCTGCTGTTCTGGGGCACCCCAGGCGTTCTGATCCCACCGG
CCGAAGCCGCTCGCCTGGCCAAAAGCCTGCCTAACAGCAAGGCTGTGGACATCGGCCCGGGTCTGAATCT
GCTGCAAGAAGACAACCCGGACCTGATCGGCAGCGAGATCGCGCGCTGGCTGTCTACTCTGGAGATTTCC
GGTTAATAAAAGCTTGCGGCCGCACTCGAGCACTACCACCACCACCACTGAGATCCGGCTGCTAACAAAG
CCCGAAAGGAAGCTGAGTTGGCTGCTGCCACCGCTGAGCAATAACTAGCATAACCCCTTGGGGCCTCTAA
ACGGGTCTTGAGGGGTTTTTGCTGAAAGGAGGAACTATATCCGGATTGGCGAATGGG
[124 nt withheld, positions 3558-3681]
C
[91 nt withheld, positions 3683-3773]
A
[49 nt withheld, positions 3775-3823]
CCTTTGACGTTGGAGTCCACGTTCTTT
[37 nt withheld, positions 3851-3887]
ACCCTATCTCGGTCTATTCTTTTGATTTATAAGGGATTTTGCCGATTTCGGCCTATTGGTTAAAAAATGA
GCTGATTTAACAAAAATTTAACGCGAATTTTAACAAAATATTAACGCTTACAATTTAGGTGGCACTTTTC
GGGGAAATGTGCGCGGAACCCCTATTTGTTTATTTTTCTAAATACATTCAAATATGTATCCGCTCATGAA
TTAATTCTTAGAAAAACTCATCGAGCATCAAATGAAACTGCAATTTATTCATATCAGGATTATCAATACC
ATATTTTTGAAAAAGCCGTTTCTGTAATGAAGGAGAAAACTCACCGAGGCAGTTCCATAGGATGGCAAGA
TCCTGGTATCGGTCTGCGATTCCGACTCGTCCAACATCAATACAACCTATTAATTTCCCCTCGTCAAAAA
TAAGGTTATCAAGTGAGAAATCACCATGAGTGACGACTGAATCCGGTGAGAATGGCAAAAGTTTATGCAT
TTCTTTCCAGACTTGTTCAACAGGCCAGCCATTACGCTCGTCATCAAAATCACTCGCATCAACCAAACCG
TTATTCATTCGTGATTGCGCCTGAGCGAGACGAAATACGCGATCGCTGTTAAAAGGACAATTACAAACAG
GAATCGAATGCAACCGGCGCAGGAACACTGCCAGCGCATCAACAATATTTTCACCTGAATCAGGATATTC
TTCTAATACCTGGAATGCTGTTTTCCCGGGGATCGCAGTGGTGAGTAACCATGCATCATCAGGAGTACGG
ATAAAATGCTTGATGGTCGGAAGAGGCATAAATTCCGTCAGCCAGTTTAGTCTGACCATCTCATCTGTAA
CATCATTGGCAACGCTACCTTTGCCATGTTTCAGAAACAACTCTGGCGCATCGGGCTTCCCATACAATCG
ATAGATTGTCGCACCTGATTGCCCGACATTATCGCGAGCCCATTTATACCCATATAAATCAGCATCCATG
TTGGAATTTAATCGCGGCCTAGAGCAAGACGTTTCCCGTTGAATATGGCTCATAACACCCCTTGTATTAC
TGTTTATGTAAGCAGACAGTTTTATTGTTCATGACCAAAATCCCTTAACGTGAGTTTTCGTTCCACTGAG
CGTCAGACCCCGTAGAAAAGATCAAAGGATCTTCTTGAGATCCTTTTTTTCTGCGCGTAATCTGCTGCTT
GCAAACAAAAAAACCACCGCTACCAGCGGTGGTTTGTTTGCCGGATCAAGAGCTACCAACTCTTTTTCCG
AAGGTAACTGGCTTCAGCAGAGCGCAGATACCAAATACTGTCCTTCTAGTGTAGCCGTAGTTAGGCCACC
ACTTCAAGAACTCTGTAGCACCGCCTACATACCTCGCTCTGCTAATCCTGTTACCAGTGGCTGCTGCCAG
TGGCGATAAGTCGTGTCTTACCGGGTTGGACTCAAGACGATAGTTACCGGATAAGGCGCAGCGGTCGGGC
TGAACGGGGGGTTCGTGCACACAGCCCAGCTTGGAGCGAACGACCTACACCGAACTGAGATACCTACAGC
GTGAGCTATGAGAAAGCGCCACGCTTCCCGAAGGGAGAAAGGCGGACAGGTATCCGGTAAGCGGCAGGGT
CGGAACAGGAGAGCGCACGAGGGAGCTTCCAGGGGGAAACGCCTGGTATCTTTATAGTCCTGTCGGGTTT
CGCCACCTCTGACTTGAGCGTCGATTTTTGTGATGCTCGTCAGGGGGGCGGAGCCTATGGAAAAACGCCA
GCAACGCGGCCTTTTTACGGTTCCTGGCCTTTTGCTGGCCTTTTGCTCACATGTTCTTTCCTGCGTTATC
CCCTGATTCTGTGGATAACCGTATTACCGCCTTTGAGTGAGCTGATACCGCTCGCCGCAGCCGAACGACC
GAGCGCAGCGAGTCAGTGAGCGAGGAAGCGGAAGAGCGCCTGATGCGGTATTTTCTCCTTACGCATCTGT
GCGGTATTTCACACCGCAATGGTGCACTCTCAGTACAATCTGCTCTGATGCCGCATAGTTAAGCCAGTAT
ACACTCCGCTATCGCTACGTGACTGGGTCATGGCTGCGCCCCGACACCCGCCAACACCCGCTGACGCGCC
CTGACGGGCTTGTCTGCTCCCGGCATCCGCTTACAGACAAGCTGTGACCGTCTCCGGGAGCTGCATGTGT
CAGAGGTTTTCACCGTCATCACCGAAACGCGCGAGGCAGCTGCGGTAAAGCTCATCAGCGTGGTCGTGAA
GCGATTCACAGATGTCTGCCTGTTCATCCGCGTCCAGCTCGTTGAGTTTCTCCAGAAGCGTTAATGTCTG
GCTTCTGATAAAGCGGGCCATGTTAAGGGCGGTTTTTTCCTGTTTGGTCACTGATGCCTCCGTGTAAGGG
GGATTTCTGTTC
