LOCUS       Exported 1032 bp ds-DNA linear SYN 18-MAY-2021
DEFINITION  Expresses HaloTag7 with DogTag inserted in HaloTag7 between residues
            D139 and E140 and C61S and C261S mutations in HaloTag7 to block
            disulfide bond formation.
ACCESSION   .
VERSION     .
KEYWORDS    pET28a-HaloTag7SS-DogTag
SOURCE      synthetic DNA construct
  ORGANISM  synthetic DNA construct
REFERENCE   1 (bases 1 to 1032)
  TITLE     DogCatcher allows Loop-friendly Protein-Protein Ligation
  JOURNAL   Unpublished
REFERENCE   2 (bases 1 to 1032)
  AUTHORS   .
  TITLE     Direct Submission
  JOURNAL   Exported May 18, 2021 from SnapGene Server 1.1.58
            http://www.snapgene.com
FEATURES             Location/Qualifiers
     source          1..1032
                     /organism="synthetic DNA construct"
                     /mol_type="other DNA"
     CDS             13..30
                     /codon_start=1
                     /product="6xHis affinity tag"
                     /label=6xHis
                     /translation="HHHHHH"
ORIGIN
        1 atgggcagca gccatcatca tcatcatcac agcagcggcg aaatcggtac tggctttcca
       61 ttcgaccccc attatgtgga agtcctgggc gagcgcatgc actacgtcga tgttggtccg
      121 cgcgatggca cccctgtgct gttcctgcac ggtaacccga cctcctccta cgtgtggcgc
      181 aacatcatcc cgcatgttgc accgacccat cgcagcattg ctccagacct gatcggtatg
      241 ggcaaatccg acaaaccaga cctgggttat ttcttcgacg accacgtccg cttcatggat
      301 gccttcatcg aagccctggg tctggaagag gtcgtcctgg tcattcacga ctggggctcc
      361 gctctgggtt tccactgggc caagcgcaat ccagagcgcg tcaaaggtat tgcatttatg
      421 gagttcatcc gccctatccc gacctgggac ggcagtggca gcggtagcga tattccggct
      481 acatatgaat ttaccgatgg taaacattat atcaccaatg aaccgatacc gccgaaaggc
      541 agcggcagtg gtagcgaatg gccagaattt gcccgcgaga ccttccaggc cttccgcacc
      601 accgacgtcg gccgcaagct gatcatcgat cagaacgttt ttatcgaggg tacgctgccg
      661 atgggtgtcg tccgcccgct gactgaagtc gagatggacc attaccgcga gccgttcctg
      721 aatcctgttg accgcgagcc actgtggcgc ttcccaaacg agctgccaat cgccggtgag
      781 ccagcgaaca tcgtcgcgct ggtcgaagaa tacatggact ggctgcacca gtcccctgtc
      841 ccgaagctgc tgttctgggg caccccaggc gttctgatcc caccggccga agccgctcgc
      901 ctggccaaaa gcctgcctaa cagcaaggct gtggacatcg gcccgggtct gaatctgctg
      961 caagaagaca acccggacct gatcggcagc gagatcgcgc gctggctgtc tactctggag
     1021 atttccggtt aa
//
